LOCUS       pPH3 9542 bp ds-DNA circular 21-JAN-2021
DEFINITION  .
FEATURES             Location/Qualifiers
     CDS             3240..7379
                     /label="Cas9-D10A"
                     /ApEinfo_revcolor=#b1ff67
                     /ApEinfo_fwdcolor=#b1ff67
     promoter        2795..3221
                     /label="GAL1 promoter"
                     /ApEinfo_revcolor=#faac61
                     /ApEinfo_fwdcolor=#faac61
     terminator      7399..7638
                     /label="CYC1 terminator"
                     /ApEinfo_revcolor=#c6c9d1
                     /ApEinfo_fwdcolor=#c6c9d1
     gene            complement(8355..9177)
                     /label="TRP1"
                     /ApEinfo_revcolor=#85dae9
                     /ApEinfo_fwdcolor=#85dae9
     primer_bind     complement(7657..7677)
                     /label="T7"
                     /ApEinfo_revcolor=#85dae9
                     /ApEinfo_fwdcolor=#85dae9
     primer_bind     2758..2777
                     /label="T3"
                     /ApEinfo_revcolor=#85dae9
                     /ApEinfo_fwdcolor=#85dae9
     primer_bind     2720..2740
                     /label="M13-rev"
                     /ApEinfo_revcolor=#85dae9
                     /ApEinfo_fwdcolor=#85dae9
     rep_origin      7847..8302
                     /label="M13 origin"
                     /ApEinfo_revcolor=#9eafd2
                     /ApEinfo_fwdcolor=#9eafd2
     mutation        3267..3269
                     /label="D10A"
                     /ApEinfo_revcolor=#d59687
                     /ApEinfo_fwdcolor=#d59687
     promoter        2757..2775
                     /label="T3 promoter"
                     /ApEinfo_revcolor=#9eafd2
                     /ApEinfo_fwdcolor=#9eafd2
     rep_origin      complement(73..583)
                     /label="CEN-ARS pRS"
                     /ApEinfo_revcolor=#ff9ccd
                     /ApEinfo_fwdcolor=#ff9ccd
     rep_origin      7864..8170
                     /label="F1 ori"
                     /ApEinfo_revcolor=#9eafd2
                     /ApEinfo_fwdcolor=#9eafd2
     misc_binding    2692..2714
                     /label="LacO"
                     /ApEinfo_revcolor=#84b0dc
                     /ApEinfo_fwdcolor=#84b0dc
     NLS             7356..7376
                     /label="SV40 NLS"
                     /ApEinfo_revcolor=#d59687
                     /ApEinfo_fwdcolor=#d59687
     primer_bind     complement(7686..7703)
                     /label="M13-fwd"
                     /ApEinfo_revcolor=#85dae9
                     /ApEinfo_fwdcolor=#85dae9
     rep_origin      1670..2352
                     /label="ColE1 origin"
                     /ApEinfo_revcolor=#9eafd2
                     /ApEinfo_fwdcolor=#9eafd2
     misc_feature    913..1572
                     /label="AmpR"
                     /ApEinfo_revcolor=#ffef86
                     /ApEinfo_fwdcolor=#ffef86
     primer          3387..3405
                     /label="Cas9SeqPrimer1"
                     /note="sequence: GCCTTGTTGTTCGATTCTG"
                     /ApEinfo_revcolor=#9eafd2
                     /ApEinfo_fwdcolor=#9eafd2
     primer          2689..2711
                     /label="newLAC-R"
                     /note="sequence: CCACATGTGGAATTGTGAGCGGATAACA"
                     /ApEinfo_revcolor=#f8d3a9
                     /ApEinfo_fwdcolor=#f8d3a9
     primer          complement(7657..7676)
                     /label="T7"
                     /note="sequence: TAATACGACTCACTATAGGG"
                     /ApEinfo_revcolor=#85dae9
                     /ApEinfo_fwdcolor=#85dae9
     primer          complement(1537..1558)
                     /label="ampR Bg1 rev"
                     /note="sequence: gtgaggcacctatctcagcgat"
                     /ApEinfo_revcolor=#c7b0e3
                     /ApEinfo_fwdcolor=#c7b0e3
     primer          1173..1194
                     /label="ampR Bg1 fwd"
                     /note="sequence: gggggatcatgtaactcgcctt"
                     /ApEinfo_revcolor=#c7b0e3
                     /ApEinfo_fwdcolor=#c7b0e3
     primer          complement(7408..7426)
                     /label="CYC1Reverse"
                     /note="sequence: GCGTGAATGTAAGCGTGAC"
                     /ApEinfo_revcolor=#ff9ccd
                     /ApEinfo_fwdcolor=#ff9ccd
     primer          3233..3269
                     /label="SpeI_pTPGI_FWD"
                     /note="sequence: CTCAACTAGTATGGATAAGAAATACTCTATTGGTTTGGCT"
                     /ApEinfo_revcolor=#84b0dc
                     /ApEinfo_fwdcolor=#84b0dc
     primer          7386..7413
                     /label="p415-GalL FWD2"
                     /note="sequence:
                     CTTGTCTCAATTAGGTGGTGATTAACTCGAGTCATGTAATTAGTTATGTCACG"
                     /ApEinfo_revcolor=#ffef86
                     /ApEinfo_fwdcolor=#ffef86
     primer          complement(3211..3235)
                     /label="p415-GalL REV2"
                     /note="sequence:
                     TCTTGTCATCGTCATCCTTGTAATCGTTCTAGAATCCGGGGTTTTTTCTC"
                     /ApEinfo_revcolor=#f58a5e
                     /ApEinfo_fwdcolor=#f58a5e
     primer          complement(3457..3489)
                     /label="SbfI-pTPG1-REV"
                     /note="sequence: TAACCTGCAGGTAGCAGATTCTGTTCTTTCTTCTGG"
                     /ApEinfo_revcolor=#f58a5e
                     /ApEinfo_fwdcolor=#f58a5e
     primer          complement(7686..7703)
                     /label="M13F"
                     /note="sequence: TGTAAAACGACGGCCAGT"
                     /ApEinfo_revcolor=#d6b295
                     /ApEinfo_fwdcolor=#d6b295
     primer          7379..7408
                     /label="p415-GalL FWD"
                     /note="sequence:
                     CTTGTCTCAATTAGGTGGTGATTAAATCTCTTCTCGAGTCATGTAATTAGTTATG"
                     /ApEinfo_revcolor=#f58a5e
                     /ApEinfo_fwdcolor=#f58a5e
     primer          complement(7703..7725)
                     /label="M13F43"
                     /note="sequence: AGGGTTTTCCCAGTCACGACGTT"
                     /ApEinfo_revcolor=#f8d3a9
                     /ApEinfo_fwdcolor=#f8d3a9
     primer          complement(7709..7734)
                     /label="c-klURA3"
                     /note="sequence:
                     cacggcgcgcctagcagcggTAACGCCAGGGTTTTCCCAGTCAC"
                     /ApEinfo_revcolor=#f58a5e
                     /ApEinfo_fwdcolor=#f58a5e
     primer          8220..8237
                     /label="pEGFP-C1-2800-R"
                     /note="sequence: GATTTCGGCCTATTGGTT"
                     /ApEinfo_revcolor=#ff9ccd
                     /ApEinfo_fwdcolor=#ff9ccd
     primer          2763..2787
                     /label="d-klURA3"
                     /note="sequence:
                     gtcagcggccgcatccctgcCCTCACTAAAGGGAACAAAAGCTG"
                     /ApEinfo_revcolor=#f58a5e
                     /ApEinfo_fwdcolor=#f58a5e
     primer          complement(9438..9458)
                     /label="pexF"
                     /note="sequence: GGAGCAGACAAGCCCGTCAGG"
                     /ApEinfo_revcolor=#d59687
                     /ApEinfo_fwdcolor=#d59687
     primer          2757..2776
                     /label="T3"
                     /note="sequence: AATTAACCCTCACTAAAGGG"
                     /ApEinfo_revcolor=#b4abac
                     /ApEinfo_fwdcolor=#b4abac
     primer          3243..3267
                     /label="pTPGI_dCas9 FWD"
                     /note="sequence:
                     CTCAGAGTCCGCCACACCCGAAAGTGATAAGAAATACTCTATTGGTTTGG"
                     /ApEinfo_revcolor=#84b0dc
                     /ApEinfo_fwdcolor=#84b0dc
     primer          2720..2737
                     /label="M13R"
                     /note="sequence: CAGGAAACAGCTATGACC"
                     /ApEinfo_revcolor=#9eafd2
                     /ApEinfo_fwdcolor=#9eafd2
     primer          2700..2723
                     /label="M13R49"
                     /note="sequence: GAGCGGATAACAATTTCACACAGG"
                     /ApEinfo_revcolor=#84b0dc
                     /ApEinfo_fwdcolor=#84b0dc
     primer          2653..2678
                     /label="pexR"
                     /note="sequence: CAGGCTTTACACTTTATGCTTCCGGC"
                     /ApEinfo_revcolor=#75c6a9
                     /ApEinfo_fwdcolor=#75c6a9
     primer          9496..9514
                     /label="pGexR"
                     /note="sequence: GAGCTGCATGTGTCAGAGG"
                     /ApEinfo_revcolor=#75c6a9
                     /ApEinfo_fwdcolor=#75c6a9
     primer          2434..2453
                     /label="VR"
                     /note="sequence: ATTACCGCCTTTGAGTGAGC"
                     /ApEinfo_revcolor=#75c6a9
                     /ApEinfo_fwdcolor=#75c6a9
     primer          complement(join(9542..9542,1..21))
                     /label="pQEfPR"
                     /note="sequence: GTATCACGAGGCCCTTTCGTCT"
                     /ApEinfo_revcolor=#75c6a9
                     /ApEinfo_fwdcolor=#75c6a9
ORIGIN
        1 gacgaaaggg cctcgtgata cgcctatttt tataggttaa tgtcatgata ataatggttt
       61 cttaggacgg atcgcttgcc tgtaacttac acgcgcctcg tatcttttaa tgatggaata
      121 atttgggaat ttactctgtg tttatttatt tttatgtttt gtatttggat tttagaaagt
      181 aaataaagaa ggtagaagag ttacggaatg aagaaaaaaa aataaacaaa ggtttaaaaa
      241 atttcaacaa aaagcgtact ttacatatat atttattaga caagaaaagc agattaaata
      301 gatatacatt cgattaacga taagtaaaat gtaaaatcac aggattttcg tgtgtggtct
      361 tctacacaga caagatgaaa caattcggca ttaatacctg agagcaggaa gagcaagata
      421 aaaggtagta tttgttggcg atccccctag agtcttttac atcttcggaa aacaaaaact
      481 attttttctt taatttcttt ttttactttc tatttttaat ttatatattt atattaaaaa
      541 atttaaatta taattatttt tatagcacgt gatgaaaagg acccaggtgg cacttttcgg
      601 ggaaatgtgc gcggaacccc tatttgttta tttttctaaa tacattcaaa tatgtatccg
      661 ctcatgagac aataaccctg ataaatgctt caataatatt gaaaaaggaa gagtatgagt
      721 attcaacatt tccgtgtcgc ccttattccc ttttttgcgg cattttgcct tcctgttttt
      781 gctcacccag aaacgctggt gaaagtaaaa gatgctgaag atcagttggg tgcacgagtg
      841 ggttacatcg aactggatct caacagcggt aagatccttg agagttttcg ccccgaagaa
      901 cgttttccaa tgatgagcac ttttaaagtt ctgctatgtg gcgcggtatt atcccgtatt
      961 gacgccgggc aagagcaact cggtcgccgc atacactatt ctcagaatga cttggttgag
     1021 tactcaccag tcacagaaaa gcatcttacg gatggcatga cagtaagaga attatgcagt
     1081 gctgccataa ccatgagtga taacactgcg gccaacttac ttctgacaac gatcggagga
     1141 ccgaaggagc taaccgcttt tttgcacaac atgggggatc atgtaactcg ccttgatcgt
     1201 tgggaaccgg agctgaatga agccatacca aacgacgagc gtgacaccac gatgcctgta
     1261 gcaatggcaa caacgttgcg caaactatta actggcgaac tacttactct agcttcccgg
     1321 caacaattaa tagactggat ggaggcggat aaagttgcag gaccacttct gcgctcggcc
     1381 cttccggctg gctggtttat tgctgataaa tctggagccg gtgagcgtgg gtctcgcggt
     1441 atcattgcag cactggggcc agatggtaag ccctcccgta tcgtagttat ctacacgacg
     1501 gggagtcagg caactatgga tgaacgaaat agacagatcg ctgagatagg tgcctcactg
     1561 attaagcatt ggtaactgtc agaccaagtt tactcatata tactttagat tgatttaaaa
     1621 cttcattttt aatttaaaag gatctaggtg aagatccttt ttgataatct catgaccaaa
     1681 atcccttaac gtgagttttc gttccactga gcgtcagacc ccgtagaaaa gatcaaagga
     1741 tcttcttgag atcctttttt tctgcgcgta atctgctgct tgcaaacaaa aaaaccaccg
     1801 ctaccagcgg tggtttgttt gccggatcaa gagctaccaa ctctttttcc gaaggtaact
     1861 ggcttcagca gagcgcagat accaaatact gtccttctag tgtagccgta gttaggccac
     1921 cacttcaaga actctgtagc accgcctaca tacctcgctc tgctaatcct gttaccagtg
     1981 gctgctgcca gtggcgataa gtcgtgtctt accgggttgg actcaagacg atagttaccg
     2041 gataaggcgc agcggtcggg ctgaacgggg ggttcgtgca cacagcccag cttggagcga
     2101 acgacctaca ccgaactgag atacctacag cgtgagctat gagaaagcgc cacgcttccc
     2161 gaagggagaa aggcggacag gtatccggta agcggcaggg tcggaacagg agagcgcacg
     2221 agggagcttc cagggggaaa cgcctggtat ctttatagtc ctgtcgggtt tcgccacctc
     2281 tgacttgagc gtcgattttt gtgatgctcg tcaggggggc ggagcctatg gaaaaacgcc
     2341 agcaacgcgg cctttttacg gttcctggcc ttttgctggc cttttgctca catgttcttt
     2401 cctgcgttat cccctgattc tgtggataac cgtattaccg cctttgagtg agctgatacc
     2461 gctcgccgca gccgaacgac cgagcgcagc gagtcagtga gcgaggaagc ggaagagcgc
     2521 ccaatacgca aaccgcctct ccccgcgcgt tggccgattc attaatgcag ctggcacgac
     2581 aggtttcccg actggaaagc gggcagtgag cgcaacgcaa ttaatgtgag ttacctcact
     2641 cattaggcac cccaggcttt acactttatg cttccggctc ctatgttgtg tggaattgtg
     2701 agcggataac aatttcacac aggaaacagc tatgaccatg attacgccaa gcgcgcaatt
     2761 aaccctcact aaagggaaca aaagctggAG CTCGTGACAG CCCTCCGAAG GAAGACTCTC
     2821 CTCCGTGCGT CCTCGTCTTC ACCGGTCGCG TTCCTGAAAC GCAGATGTGC CTCGCGCCGC
     2881 ACTGCTCCGA ACAATAAAGA TTCTACAATA CTAGCTTTTA TGGTTATGAA GAGGAAAAAT
     2941 TGGCAGTAAC CTGGCCCCAC AAACCTTCAA ATGAACGAAT CAAATTAACA ACCATAGGAT
     3001 GATAATGCGA TTAGTTTTTT AGCCTTATTT CTGGGGTAAT TAATCAGCGA AGCGATGATT
     3061 TTTGATCTAT TAACGGATAT ATAAATGCAA AAACTGCATA ACCACTTTAA CTAATACTTT
     3121 CAACATTTTC GGTTTGTATT ACTTCTTATT CAAATGTAAT AAAAGTATCA ACAAAAAATT
     3181 GTTAATATAC CTCTATACTT TAACGTCAAG GAGAAAAAAC CCCGGATTCT AGAACTAGTA
     3241 TGGATAAGAA ATACTCTATT GGTTTGGCTA TCGGTACAAA CTCTGTTGGT TGGGCTGTTA
     3301 TTACTGATGA ATACAAGGTT CCATCCAAGA AGTTCAAGGT TTTGGGTAAC ACTGATAGAC
     3361 ACTCCATCAA AAAGAACTTG ATTGGTGCCT TGTTGTTCGA TTCTGGTGAA ACTGCTGAAG
     3421 CTACTAGATT GAAAAGAACC GCTAGAAGAA GATACACCAG AAGAAAGAAC AGAATCTGCT
     3481 ACCTGCAGGA GATCTTTAGT AATGAGATGG CTAAGGTGGA TGACTCTTTC TTCCATAGGC
     3541 TGGAGGAGTC CTTTTTGGTG GAGGAGGATA AAAAGCACGA GCGCCACCCA ATCTTTGGCA
     3601 ATATCGTGGA CGAGGTGGCG TACCATGAAA AGTACCCAAC CATATATCAT CTGAGGAAGA
     3661 AGCTTGTAGA CAGTACTGAT AAGGCTGACT TGCGGTTGAT CTATCTCGCG CTGGCGCATA
     3721 TGATCAAATT TCGGGGACAC TTCCTCATCG AGGGGGACCT GAACCCAGAC AACAGCGATG
     3781 TCGACAAACT CTTTATCCAA CTGGTTCAGA CTTACAATCA GCTTTTCGAA GAGAACCCGA
     3841 TCAACGCATC CGGAGTTGAC GCCAAAGCAA TCCTGAGCGC TAGGCTGTCC AAATCCCGGC
     3901 GGCTCGAAAA CCTCATCGCA CAGCTCCCTG GGGAGAAGAA GAACGGCCTG TTTGGTAATC
     3961 TTATCGCCCT GTCACTCGGG CTGACCCCCA ACTTTAAATC TAACTTCGAC CTGGCCGAAG
     4021 ATGCCAAGCT TCAACTGAGC AAAGACACCT ACGATGATGA TCTCGACAAT CTGCTGGCCC
     4081 AGATCGGCGA CCAGTACGCA GACCTTTTTT TGGCGGCAAA GAACCTGTCA GACGCCATTC
     4141 TGCTGAGTGA TATTCTGCGA GTGAACACGG AGATCACCAA AGCTCCGCTG AGCGCTAGTA
     4201 TGATCAAGCG CTATGATGAG CACCACCAAG ACTTGACTTT GCTGAAGGCC CTTGTCAGAC
     4261 AGCAACTGCC TGAGAAGTAC AAGGAAATTT TCTTCGATCA GTCTAAAAAT GGCTACGCCG
     4321 GATACATTGA CGGCGGAGCA AGCCAGGAGG AATTTTACAA ATTTATTAAG CCCATCTTGG
     4381 AAAAAATGGA CGGCACCGAG GAGCTGCTGG TAAAGCTTAA CAGAGAAGAT CTGTTGCGCA
     4441 AACAGCGCAC TTTCGACAAT GGAAGCATCC CCCACCAGAT TCACCTGGGC GAACTGCACG
     4501 CTATCCTCAG GCGGCAAGAG GATTTCTACC CCTTTTTGAA AGATAACAGG GAAAAGATTG
     4561 AGAAAATCCT CACATTTCGG ATACCCTACT ATGTAGGCCC CCTCGCCCGG GGAAATTCCA
     4621 GATTCGCGTG GATGACTCGC AAATCAGAAG AGACCATCAC TCCCTGGAAC TTCGAGGAAG
     4681 TCGTGGATAA GGGGGCCTCT GCCCAGTCCT TCATCGAAAG GATGACTAAC TTTGATAAAA
     4741 ATCTGCCTAA CGAAAAGGTG CTTCCTAAAC ACTCTCTGCT GTACGAGTAC TTCACAGTTT
     4801 ATAACGAGCT CACCAAGGTC AAATACGTCA CAGAAGGGAT GAGAAAGCCA GCATTCCTGT
     4861 CTGGAGAGCA GAAGAAAGCT ATCGTGGACC TCCTCTTCAA GACGAACCGG AAAGTTACCG
     4921 TGAAACAGCT CAAAGAAGAC TATTTCAAAA AGATTGAATG TTTCGACTCT GTTGAAATCA
     4981 GCGGAGTGGA GGATCGCTTC AACGCATCCC TGGGAACGTA TCACGATCTC CTGAAAATCA
     5041 TTAAAGACAA GGACTTCCTG GACAATGAGG AGAACGAGGA CATTCTTGAG GACATTGTCC
     5101 TCACCCTTAC GTTGTTTGAA GATAGGGAGA TGATTGAAGA ACGCTTGAAA ACTTACGCTC
     5161 ATCTCTTCGA CGACAAAGTC ATGAAACAGC TCAAGAGGCG CCGATATACA GGATGGGGGC
     5221 GGCTGTCAAG AAAACTGATC AATGGGATCC GAGACAAGCA GAGTGGAAAG ACAATCCTGG
     5281 ATTTTCTTAA GTCCGATGGA TTTGCCAACC GGAACTTCAT GCAGTTGATC CATGATGACT
     5341 CTCTCACCTT TAAGGAGGAC ATCCAGAAAG CACAAGTTTC TGGCCAGGGG GACAGTCTTC
     5401 ACGAGCACAT CGCTAATCTT GCAGGTAGCC CAGCTATCAA AAAGGGAATA CTGCAGACCG
     5461 TTAAGGTCGT GGATGAACTC GTCAAAGTAA TGGGAAGGCA TAAGCCCGAG AATATCGTTA
     5521 TCGAGATGGC CCGAGAGAAC CAAACTACCC AGAAGGGACA GAAGAACAGT AGGGAAAGGA
     5581 TGAAGAGGAT TGAAGAGGGT ATAAAAGAAC TGGGGTCCCA AATCCTTAAG GAACACCCAG
     5641 TTGAAAACAC CCAGCTTCAG AATGAGAAGC TCTACCTGTA CTACCTGCAG AACGGCAGGG
     5701 ACATGTACGT GGATCAGGAA CTGGACATCA ATCGGCTCTC CGACTACGAC GTGGATCATA
     5761 TCGTGCCCCA GTCTTTTCTC AAAGATGATT CTATTGATAA TAAAGTGTTG ACAAGATCCG
     5821 ATAAAAATAG AGGGAAGAGT GATAACGTCC CCTCAGAAGA AGTTGTCAAG AAAATGAAAA
     5881 ATTATTGGCG GCAGCTGCTG AACGCCAAAC TGATCACACA ACGGAAGTTC GATAATCTGA
     5941 CTAAGGCTGA ACGAGGTGGC CTGTCTGAGT TGGATAAAGC CGGCTTCATC AAAAGGCAGC
     6001 TTGTTGAGAC ACGCCAGATC ACCAAGCACG TGGCCCAAAT TCTCGATTCA CGCATGAACA
     6061 CCAAGTACGA TGAAAATGAC AAACTGATTC GAGAGGTGAA AGTTATTACT CTGAAGTCTA
     6121 AGCTGGTCTC AGATTTCAGA AAGGACTTTC AGTTTTATAA GGTGAGAGAG ATCAACAATT
     6181 ACCACCATGC GCATGATGCC TACCTGAATG CAGTGGTAGG CACTGCACTT ATCAAAAAAT
     6241 ATCCCAAGCT TGAATCTGAA TTTGTTTACG GAGACTATAA AGTGTACGAT GTTAGGAAAA
     6301 TGATCGCAAA GTCTGAGCAG GAAATAGGCA AGGCCACCGC TAAGTACTTC TTTTACAGCA
     6361 ATATTATGAA TTTTTTCAAG ACCGAGATTA CACTGGCCAA TGGAGAGATT CGGAAGCGAC
     6421 CACTTATCGA AACAAACGGA GAAACAGGAG AAATCGTGTG GGACAAGGGT AGGGATTTCG
     6481 CGACAGTCCG GAAGGTCCTG TCCATGCCGC AGGTGAACAT CGTTAAAAAG ACCGAAGTAC
     6541 AGACCGGAGG CTTCTCCAAG GAAAGTATCC TCCCGAAAAG GAACAGCGAC AAGCTGATCG
     6601 CACGCAAAAA AGATTGGGAC CCCAAGAAAT ACGGCGGATT CGATTCTCCT ACAGTCGCTT
     6661 ACAGTGTACT GGTTGTGGCC AAAGTGGAGA AAGGGAAGTC TAAAAAACTC AAAAGCGTCA
     6721 AGGAACTGCT GGGCATCACA ATCATGGAGC GATCAAGCTT CGAAAAAAAC CCCATCGACT
     6781 TTCTCGAGGC GAAAGGATAT AAAGAGGTCA AAAAAGACCT CATCATTAAG CTTCCCAAGT
     6841 ACTCTCTCTT TGAGCTTGAA AACGGCCGGA AACGAATGCT CGCTAGTGCG GGCGAGCTGC
     6901 AGAAAGGTAA CGAGCTGGCA CTGCCCTCTA AATACGTTAA TTTCTTGTAT CTGGCCAGCC
     6961 ACTATGAAAA GCTCAAAGGG TCTCCCGAAG ATAATGAGCA GAAGCAGCTG TTCGTGGAAC
     7021 AACACAAACA CTACCTTGAT GAGATCATCG AGCAAATAAG CGAATTCTCC AAAAGAGTGA
     7081 TCCTCGCCGA CGCTAACCTC GATAAGGTGC TTTCTGCTTA CAATAAGCAC AGGGATAAGC
     7141 CCATCAGGGA GCAGGCAGAA AACATTATCC ACTTGTTTAC TCTGACCAAC TTGGGCGCGC
     7201 CTGCAGCCTT CAAGTACTTC GACACCACCA TAGACAGAAA GCGGTACACC TCTACAAAGG
     7261 AGGTCCTGGA CGCCACACTG ATTCATCAGT CAATTACGGG GCTCTATGAA ACAAGAATCG
     7321 ACCTCTCTCA GCTCGGTGGA GACAGCAGGG CTGACCCCAA GAAGAAGAGG AAGGTGTGAT
     7381 CTCTTCTCGA GTCATGTAAT TAGTTATGTC ACGCTTACAT TCACGCCCTC CCCCCACATC
     7441 CGCTCTAACC GAAAAGGAAG GAGTTAGACA ACCTGAAGTC TAGGTCCCTA TTTATTTTTT
     7501 TATAGTTATG TTAGTATTAA GAACGTTATT TATATTTCAA ATTTTTCTTT TTTTTCTGTA
     7561 CAGACGCGTG TACGCATGTA ACATTATACT GAAAACCTTG CTTGAGAAGG TTTTGGGACG
     7621 CTCGAAGGCT TTAATTTGCG GCCGgtaccc aattcgccct atagtgagtc gtattacgcg
     7681 cgctcactgg ccgtcgtttt acaacgtcgt gactgggaaa accctggcgt tacccaactt
     7741 aatcgccttg cagcacatcc ccctttcgcc agctggcgta atagcgaaga ggcccgcacc
     7801 gatcgccctt cccaacagtt gcgcagcctg aatggcgaat ggcgcgnnnn nnnnnnnnnn
     7861 nnnnnnnnnn nnnnnnnnnn nnnnnnnnnn nnnnnnnnnn nnnnnnnnnn nnnnnnnnnn
     7921 nnnnnnnnnn nnnnnnnnnn nnnnnnnnnn nnnnnnnnnn nnnnnnnnnn cnnnnnnnnn
     7981 nnnnnnnnnn nnnnnnnnnn nnnnnnnnnn nnnnnnnnnn nnnnnnnnnn nnnnnnnnnn
     8041 nnnnnnnnnn nnnnnnnnnn nnannnnnnn nnnnnnnnnn nnnnnnnnnn nnnnnnnnnn
     8101 nnnnnnnnnn nncctttgac gttggagtcc acgttctttn nnnnnnnnnn nnnnnnnnnn
     8161 nnnnnnnnnn nnnnnnaccc tatctcggtc tattcttttg atttataagg gattttgccg
     8221 atttcggcct attggttaaa aaatgagctg atttaacaaa aatttaacgc gaattttaac
     8281 aaaatattaa cgtttacaat ttcctgatgc ggtattttct ccttacgcat ctgtgcggta
     8341 tttcacaccg cataggcaag tgcacaaaca atacttaaat aaatactact cagtaataac
     8401 ctatttctta gcatttttga cgaaatttgc tattttgtta gagtctttta caccatttgt
     8461 ctccacacct ccgcttacat caacaccaat aacgccattt aatctaagcg catcaccaac
     8521 attttctggc gtcagtccac cagctaacat aaaatgtaag ctttcggggc tctcttgcct
     8581 tccaacccag tcagaaatcg agttccaatc caaaagttca cctgtcccac ctgcttctga
     8641 atcaaacaag ggaataaacg aatgaggttt ctgtgaagct gcactgagta gtatgttgca
     8701 gtcttttgga aatacgagtc ttttaataac tggcaaaccg aggaactctt ggtattcttg
     8761 ccacgactca tctccatgca gttggacgat atcaatgccg taatcattga ccagagccaa
     8821 aacatcctcc ttaggttgat tacgaaacac gccaaccaag tatttcggag tgcctgaact
     8881 atttttatat gcttttacaa gacttgaaat tttccttgca ataaccgggt caattgttct
     8941 ctttctattg ggcacacata taatacccag caagtcagca tcggaatcta gagcacattc
     9001 tgcggcctct gtgctctgca agccgcaaac tttcaccaat ggaccagaac tacctgtgaa
     9061 attaataaca gacatactcc aagctgcctt tgtgtgctta atcacgtata ctcacgtgct
     9121 caatagtcac caatgccctc cctcttggcc ctctcctttt cttttttcga ccgaattaat
     9181 tcttaatcgg caaaaaaaga aaagctccgg atcaagattg tacgtaaggt gacaagctat
     9241 ttttcaataa agaatatctt ccactactgc catctggcgt cataactgca aagtacacat
     9301 atattacgat gctgtctatt aaatgcttcc tatattatat atatagtaat gtcgtttatg
     9361 gtgcactctc agtacaatct gctctgatgc cgcatagtta agccagcccc gacacccgcc
     9421 aacacccgct gacgcgccct gacgggcttg tctgctcccg gcatccgctt acagacaagc
     9481 tgtgaccgtc tccgggagct gcatgtgtca gaggttttca ccgtcatcac cgaaacgcgc
     9541 ga
//
