>Addgene plasmid #166098 | pPH3 | addgene full sequence | sequence record 330351 | Addgene NGS Result
CCCGCCAACACCCGCTGACGCGCCCTGACGGGCTTGTCTGCTCCCGGCATCCGCTTACAGACAAGCTGTG
ACCGTCTCCGGGAGCTGCATGTGTCAGAGGTTTTCACCGTCATCACCGAAACGCGCGAGACGAAAGGGCC
TCGTGATACGCCTATTTTTATAGGTTAATGTCATGATAATAATGGTTTCTTAGACGGATCGCTTGCCTGT
AACTTACACGCGCCTCGTATCTTTTAATGATGGAATAATTTGGGAATTTACTCTGTGTTTATTTATTTTT
ATGTTTTGTATTTGGATTTTAGAAAGTAAATAAAGAAGGTAGAAGAGTTACGGAATGAAGAAAAAAAAAT
AAACAAAGGTTTAAAAAATTTCAACAAAAAGCGTACTTTACATATATATTTATTAGACAAGAAAAGCAGA
TTAAATAGATATACATTCGATTAACGATAAGTAAAATGTAAAATCACAGGATTTTCGTGTGTGGTCTTCT
ACACAGACAAGATGAAACAATTCGGCATTAATACCTGAGAGCAGGAAGAGCAAGATAAAAGGTAGTATTT
GTTGGCGATCCCCCTAGAGTCTTTTACATCTTCGGAAAACAAAAACTATTTTTTCTTTAATTTCTTTTTT
TACTTTCTATTTTTAATTTATATATTTATATTAAAAAATTTAAATTATAATTATTTTTATAGCACGTGAT
GAAAAGGACCCAGGTGGCACTTTTCGGGGAAATGTGCGCGGAACCCCTATTTGTTTATTTTTCTAAATAC
ATTCAAATATGTATCCGCTCATGAGACAATAACCCTGATAAATGCTTCAATAATATTGAAAAAGGAAGAG
TATGAGTATTCAACATTTCCGTGTCGCCCTTATTCCCTTTTTTGCGGCATTTTGCCTTCCTGTTTTTGCT
CACCCAGAAACGCTGGTGAAAGTAAAAGATGCTGAAGATCAGTTGGGTGCACGAGTGGGTTACATCGAAC
TGGATCTCAACAGCGGTAAGATCCTTGAGAGTTTTCGCCCCGAAGAACGTTTTCCAATGATGAGCACTTT
TAAAGTTCTGCTATGTGGCGCGGTATTATCCCGTATTGACGCCGGGCAAGAGCAACTCGGTCGCCGCATA
CACTATTCTCAGAATGACTTGGTTGAGTACTCACCAGTCACAGAAAAGCATCTTACGGATGGCATGACAG
TAAGAGAATTATGCAGTGCTGCCATAACCATGAGTGATAACACTGCGGCCAACTTACTTCTGACAACGAT
CGGAGGACCGAAGGAGCTAACCGCTTTTTTGCACAACATGGGGGATCATGTAACTCGCCTTGATCGTTGG
GAACCGGAGCTGAATGAAGCCATACCAAACGACGAGCGTGACACCACGATGCCTGTAGCAATGGCAACAA
CGTTGCGCAAACTATTAACTGGCGAACTACTTACTCTAGCTTCCCGGCAACAATTAATAGACTGGATGGA
GGCGGATAAAGTTGCAGGACCACTTCTGCGCTCGGCCCTTCCGGCTGGCTGGTTTATTGCTGATAAATCT
GGAGCCGGTGAGCGTGGGTCTCGCGGTATCATTGCAGCACTGGGGCCAGATGGTAAGCCCTCCCGTATCG
TAGTTATCTACACGACGGGGAGTCAGGCAACTATGGATGAACGAAATAGACAGATCGCTGAGATAGGTGC
CTCACTGATTAAGCATTGGTAACTGTCAGACCAAGTTTACTCATATATACTTTAGATTGATTTAAAACTT
CATTTTTAATTTAAAAGGATCTAGGTGAAGATCCTTTTTGATAATCTCATGACCAAAATCCCTTAACGTG
AGTTTTCGTTCCACTGAGCGTCAGACCCCGTAGAAAAGATCAAAGGATCTTCTTGAGATCCTTTTTTTCT
GCGCGTAATCTGCTGCTTGCAAACAAAAAAACCACCGCTACCAGCGGTGGTTTGTTTGCCGGATCAAGAG
CTACCAACTCTTTTTCCGAAGGTAACTGGCTTCAGCAGAGCGCAGATACCAAATACTGTTCTTCTAGTGT
AGCCGTAGTTAGGCCACCACTTCAAGAACTCTGTAGCACCGCCTACATACCTCGCTCTGCTAATCCTGTT
ACCAGTGGCTGCTGCCAGTGGCGATAAGTCGTGTCTTACCGGGTTGGACTCAAGACGATAGTTACCGGAT
AAGGCGCAGCGGTCGGGCTGAACGGGGGGTTCGTGCACACAGCCCAGCTTGGAGCGAACGACCTACACCG
AACTGAGATACCTACAGCGTGAGCTATGAGAAAGCGCCACGCTTCCCGAAGGGAGAAAGGCGGACAGGTA
TCCGGTAAGCGGCAGGGTCGGAACAGGAGAGCGCACGAGGGAGCTTCCAGGGGGAAACGCCTGGTATCTT
TATAGTCCTGTCGGGTTTCGCCACCTCTGACTTGAGCGTCGATTTTTGTGATGCTCGTCAGGGGGGCGGA
GCCTATGGAAAAACGCCAGCAACGCGGCCTTTTTACGGTTCCTGGCCTTTTGCTGGCCTTTTGCTCACAT
GTTCTTTCCTGCGTTATCCCCTGATTCTGTGGATAACCGTATTACCGCCTTTGAGTGAGCTGATACCGCT
CGCCGCAGCCGAACGACCGAGCGCAGCGAGTCAGTGAGCGAGGAAGCGGAAGAGCGCCCAATACGCAAAC
CGCCTCTCCCCGCGCGTTGGCCGATTCATTAATGCAGCTGGCACGACAGGTTTCCCGACTGGAAAGCGGG
CAGTGAGCGCAACGCAATTAATGTGAGTTAGCTCACTCATTAGGCACCCCAGGCTTTACACTTTATGCTT
CCGGCTCGTATGTTGTGTGGAATTGTGAGCGGATAACAATTTCACACAGGAAACAGCTATGACCATGATT
ACGCCAAGCGCGCAATTAACCCTCACTAAAGGGAACAAAAGCTGGAGCTCGTGACAGCCCTCCGAAGGAA
GACTCTCCTCCGTGCGTCCTCGTCTTCACCGGTCGCGTTCCTGAAACGCAGATGTGCCTCGCGCCGCACT
GCTCCGAACAATAAAGATTCTACAATACTAGCTTTTATGGTTATGAAGAGGAAAAATTGGCAGTAACCTG
GCCCCACAAACCTTCAAATGAACGAATCAAATTAACAACCATAGGATGATAATGCGATTAGTTTTTTAGC
CTTATTTCTGGGGTAATTAATCAGCGAAGCGATGATTTTTGATCTATTAACGGATATATAAATGCAAAAA
CTGCATAACCACTTTAACTAATACTTTCAACATTTTCGGTTTGTATTACTTCTTATTCAAATGTAATAAA
AGTATCAACAAAAAATTGTTAATATACCTCTATACTTTAACGTCAAGGAGAAAAAACCCCGGATTCTAGA
ACTAGTATGGATAAGAAATACTCTATTGGTTTGGCTATCGGTACAAACTCTGTTGGTTGGGCTGTTATTA
CTGATGAATACAAGGTTCCATCCAAGAAGTTCAAGGTTTTGGGTAACACTGATAGACACTCCATCAAAAA
GAACTTGATTGGTGCCTTGTTGTTCGATTCTGGTGAAACTGCTGAAGCTACTAGATTGAAAAGAACCGCT
AGAAGAAGATACACCAGAAGAAAGAACAGAATCTGCTACCTGCAGGAGATCTTTAGTAATGAGATGGCTA
AGGTGGATGACTCTTTCTTCCATAGGCTGGAGGAGTCCTTTTTGGTGGAGGAGGATAAAAAGCACGAGCG
CCACCCAATCTTTGGCAATATCGTGGACGAGGTGGCGTACCATGAAAAGTACCCAACCATATATCATCTG
AGGAAGAAGCTTGTAGACAGTACTGATAAGGCTGACTTGCGGTTGATCTATCTCGCGCTGGCGCATATGA
TCAAATTTCGGGGACACTTCCTCATCGAGGGGGACCTGAACCCAGACAACAGCGATGTCGACAAACTCTT
TATCCAACTGGTTCAGACTTACAATCAGCTTTTCGAAGAGAACCCGATCAACGCATCCGGAGTTGACGCC
AAAGCAATCCTGAGCGCTAGGCTGTCCAAATCCCGGCGGCTCGAAAACCTCATCGCACAGCTCCCTGGGG
AGAAGAAGAACGGCCTGTTTGGTAATCTTATCGCCCTGTCACTCGGGCTGACCCCCAACTTTAAATCTAA
CTTCGACCTGGCCGAAGATGCCAAGCTTCAACTGAGCAAAGACACCTACGATGATGATCTCGACAATCTG
CTGGCCCAGATCGGCGACCAGTACGCAGACCTTTTTTTGGCGGCAAAGAACCTGTCAGACGCCATTCTGC
TGAGTGATATTCTGCGAGTGAACACGGAGATCACCAAAGCTCCGCTGAGCGCTAGTATGATCAAGCGCTA
TGATGAGCACCACCAAGACTTGACTTTGCTGAAGGCCCTTGTCAGACAGCAACTGCCTGAGAAGTACAAG
GAAATTTTCTTCGATCAGTCTAAAAATGGCTACGCCGGATACATTGACGGCGGAGCAAGCCAGGAGGAAT
TTTACAAATTTATTAAGCCCATCTTGGAAAAAATGGACGGCACCGAGGAGCTGCTGGTAAAGCTTAACAG
AGAAGATCTGTTGCGCAAACAGCGCACTTTCGACAATGGAAGCATCCCCCACCAGATTCACCTGGGCGAA
CTGCACGCTATCCTCAGGCGGCAAGAGGATTTCTACCCCTTTTTGAAAGATAACAGGGAAAAGATTGAGA
AAATCCTCACATTTCGGATACCCTACTATGTAGGCCCCCTCGCCCGGGGAAATTCCAGATTCGCGTGGAT
GACTCGCAAATCAGAAGAGACCATCACTCCCTGGAACTTCGAGGAAGTCGTGGATAAGGGGGCCTCTGCC
CAGTCCTTCATCGAAAGGATGACTAACTTTGATAAAAATCTGCCTAACGAAAAGGTGCTTCCTAAACACT
CTCTGCTGTACGAGTACTTCACAGTTTATAACGAGCTCACCAAGGTCAAATACGTCACAGAAGGGATGAG
AAAGCCAGCATTCCTGTCTGGAGAGCAGAAGAAAGCTATCGTGGACCTCCTCTTCAAGACGAACCGGAAA
GTTACCGTGAAACAGCTCAAAGAAGACTATTTCAAAAAGATTGAATGTTTCGACTCTGTTGAAATCAGCG
GAGTGGAGGATCGCTTCAACGCATCCCTGGGAACGTATCACGATCTCCTGAAAATCATTAAAGACAAGGA
CTTCCTGGACAATGAGGAGAACGAGGACATTCTTGAGGACATTGTCCTCACCCTTACGTTGTTTGAAGAT
AGGGAGATGATTGAAGAACGCTTGAAAACTTACGCTCATCTCTTCGACGACAAAGTCATGAAACAGCTCA
AGAGGCGCCGATATACAGGATGGGGGCGGCTGTCAAGAAAACTGATCAATGGGATCCGAGACAAGCAGAG
TGGAAAGACAATCCTGGATTTTCTTAAGTCCGATGGATTTGCCAACCGGAACTTCATGCAGTTGATCCAT
GATGACTCTCTCACCTTTAAGGAGGACATCCAGAAAGCACAAGTTTCTGGCCAGGGGGACAGTCTTCACG
AGCACATCGCTAATCTTGCAGGTAGCCCAGCTATCAAAAAGGGAATACTGCAGACCGTTAAGGTCGTGGA
TGAACTCGTCAAAGTAATGGGAAGGCATAAGCCCGAGAATATCGTTATCGAGATGGCCCGAGAGAACCAA
ACTACCCAGAAGGGACAGAAGAACAGTAGGGAAAGGATGAAGAGGATTGAAGAGGGTATAAAAGAACTGG
GGTCCCAAATCCTTAAGGAACACCCAGTTGAAAACACCCAGCTTCAGAATGAGAAGCTCTACCTGTACTA
CCTGCAGAACGGCAGGGACATGTACGTGGATCAGGAACTGGACATCAATCGGCTCTCCGACTACGACGTG
GATCATATCGTGCCCCAGTCTTTTCTCAAAGATGATTCTATTGATAATAAAGTGTTGACAAGATCCGATA
AAAATAGAGGGAAGAGTGATAACGTCCCCTCAGAAGAAGTTGTCAAGAAAATGAAAAATTATTGGCGGCA
GCTGCTGAACGCCAAACTGATCACACAACGGAAGTTCGATAATCTGACTAAGGCTGAACGAGGTGGCCTG
TCTGAGTTGGATAAAGCCGGCTTCATCAAAAGGCAGCTTGTTGAGACACGCCAGATCACCAAGCACGTGG
CCCAAATTCTCGATTCACGCATGAACACCAAGTACGATGAAAATGACAAACTGATTCGAGAGGTGAAAGT
TATTACTCTGAAGTCTAAGCTGGTCTCAGATTTCAGAAAGGACTTTCAGTTTTATAAGGTGAGAGAGATC
AACAATTACCACCATGCGCATGATGCCTACCTGAATGCAGTGGTAGGCACTGCACTTATCAAAAAATATC
CCAAGCTTGAATCTGAATTTGTTTACGGAGACTATAAAGTGTACGATGTTAGGAAAATGATCGCAAAGTC
TGAGCAGGAAATAGGCAAGGCCACCGCTAAGTACTTCTTTTACAGCAATATTATGAATTTTTTCAAGACC
GAGATTACACTGGCCAATGGAGAGATTCGGAAGCGACCACTTATCGAAACAAACGGAGAAACAGGAGAAA
TCGTGTGGGACAAGGGTAGGGATTTCGCGACAGTCCGGAAGGTCCTGTCCATGCCGCAGGTGAACATCGT
TAAAAAGACCGAAGTACAGACCGGAGGCTTCTCCAAGGAAAGTATCCTCCCGAAAAGGAACAGCGACAAG
CTGATCGCACGCAAAAAAGATTGGGACCCCAAGAAATACGGCGGATTCGATTCTCCTACAGTCGCTTACA
GTGTACTGGTTGTGGCCAAAGTGGAGAAAGGGAAGTCTAAAAAACTCAAAAGCGTCAAGGAACTGCTGGG
CATCACAATCATGGAGCGATCAAGCTTCGAAAAAAACCCCATCGACTTTCTCGAGGCGAAAGGATATAAA
GAGGTCAAAAAAGACCTCATCATTAAGCTTCCCAAGTACTCTCTCTTTGAGCTTGAAAACGGCCGGAAAC
GAATGCTCGCTAGTGCGGGCGAGCTGCAGAAAGGTAACGAGCTGGCACTGCCCTCTAAATACGTTAATTT
CTTGTATCTGGCCAGCCACTATGAAAAGCTCAAAGGGTCTCCCGAAGATAATGAGCAGAAGCAGCTGTTC
GTGGAACAACACAAACACTACCTTGATGAGATCATCGAGCAAATAAGCGAATTCTCCAAAAGAGTGATCC
TCGCCGACGCTAACCTCGATAAGGTGCTTTCTGCTTACAATAAGCACAGGGATAAGCCCATCAGGGAGCA
GGCAGAAAACATTATCCACTTGTTTACTCTGACCAACTTGGGCGCGCCTGCAGCCTTCAAGTACTTCGAC
ACCACCATAGACAGAAAGCGGTACACCTCTACAAAGGAGGTCCTGGACGCCACACTGATTCATCAGTCAA
TTACGGGGCTCTATGAAACAAGAATCGACCTCTCTCAGCTCGGTGGAGACAGCAGGGCTGACCCCAAGAA
GAAGAGGAAGGTGTGATCTCTTCTCGAGTCATGTAATTAGTTATGTCACGCTTACATTCACGCCCTCCCC
CCACATCCGCTCTAACCGAAAAGGAAGGAGTTAGACAACCTGAAGTCTAGGTCCCTATTTATTTTTTTAT
AGTTATGTTAGTATTAAGAACGTTATTTATATTTCAAATTTTTCTTTTTTTTCTGTACAGACGCGTGTAC
GCATGTAACATTATACTGAAAACCTTGCTTGAGAAGGTTTTGGGACGCTCGAAGGCTTTAATTTGCGGCC
GGTACCCAATTCGCCCTATAGTGAGTCGTATTACGCGCGCTCACTGGCCGTCGTTTTACAACGTCGTGAC
TGGGAAAACCCTGGCGTTACCCAACTTAATCGCCTTGCAGCACATCCCCCTTTCGCCAGCTGGCGTAATA
GCGAAGAGGCCCGCACCGATCGCCCTTCCCAACAGTTGCGCAGCCTGAATGGCGAATGG
[124 nt withheld, positions 7970-8093]
C
[91 nt withheld, positions 8095-8185]
A
[49 nt withheld, positions 8187-8235]
CCTTTGACGTTGGAGTCCACGTTCTTT
[37 nt withheld, positions 8263-8299]
ACCCTATCTCGGTCTATTCTTTTGATTTATAAGGGATTTTGCCGATTTCGGCCTATTGGTTAAAAAATGA
GCTGATTTAACAAAAATTTAACGCGAATTTTAACAAAATATTAACGCTTACAATTTCCTGATGCGGTATT
TTCTCCTTACGCATCTGTGCGGTATTTCACACCGCATAGATCGGCAAGTGCACAAACAATACTTAAATAA
ATACTACTCAGTAATAACCTATTTCTTAGCATTTTTGACGAAATTTGCTATTTTGTTAGAGTCTTTTACA
CCATTTGTCTCCACACCTCCGCTTACATCAACACCAATAACGCCATTTAATCTAAGCGCATCACCAACAT
TTTCTGGCGTCAGTCCACCAGCTAACATAAAATGTAAGCTTTCGGGGCTCTCTTGCCTTCCAACCCAGTC
AGAAATCGAGTTCCAATCCAAAAGTTCACCTGTCCCACCTGCTTCTGAATCAAACAAGGGAATAAACGAA
TGAGGTTTCTGTGAAGCTGCACTGAGTAGTATGTTGCAGTCTTTTGGAAATACGAGTCTTTTAATAACTG
GCAAACCGAGGAACTCTTGGTATTCTTGCCACGACTCATCTCCATGCAGTTGGACGATATCAATGCCGTA
ATCATTGACCAGAGCCAAAACATCCTCCTTAGGTTGATTACGAAACACGCCAACCAAGTATTTCGGAGTG
CCTGAACTATTTTTATATGCTTTTACAAGACTTGAAATTTTCCTTGCAATAACCGGGTCAATTGTTCTCT
TTCTATTGGGCACACATATAATACCCAGCAAGTCAGCATCGGAATCTAGAGCACATTCTGCGGCCTCTGT
GCTCTGCAAGCCGCAAACTTTCACCAATGGACCAGAACTACCTGTGAAATTAATAACAGACATACTCCAA
GCTGCCTTTGTGTGCTTAATCACGTATACTCACGTGCTCAATAGTCACCAATGCCCTCCCTCTTGGCCCT
CTCCTTTTCTTTTTTCGACCGAATTAATTCTTAATCGGCAAAAAAAGAAAAGCTCCGGATCAAGATTGTA
CGTAAGGTGACAAGCTATTTTTCAATAAAGAATATCTTCCACTACTGCCATCTGGCGTCATAACTGCAAA
GTACACATATATTACGATGCTGTTCTATTAAATGCTTCCTATATTATATATATAGTAATGTCGTGATCTA
TGGTGCACTCTCAGTACAATCTGCTCTGATGCCGCATAGTTAAGCCAGCCCCGACA
Features (pLannotate 1.2.2; 20 found; start..end, strand, type, name):
     94..129     -  CDS            rop (fragment): Rop protein, which maintains plasmids at low copy number; rop
    197..700     -  misc_feature   CEN/ARS: S. cerevisiae CEN6 centromere fused to an autonomously replicating sequence
    737..841     +  promoter       AmpR promoter: bla
    842..1702    +  CDS            AmpR: β-lactamase; bla; confers resistance to ampicillin, carbenicillin, and related antibiotics
   1873..2461    +  rep_origin     ori: high-copy-number ColE1/pMB1/pBR322/pUC origin of replication
   2644..2736    +  CDS            lacI (fragment): lac repressor; lacI; The lac repressor binds to the lac operator to inhibit transcription in E. coli. This inhibition can be relieved by adding lactose or isopropyl-β-D-thiogalactopyranoside (IPTG).
   2749..2770    +  protein_bind   CAP binding site: CAP binding activates transcription in the presence of cAMP. E. coli catabolite activator protein
   2785..2815    +  promoter       lac promoter: promoter for the E. coli lac operon
   2823..2839    +  protein_bind   lac operator: The lac repressor binds to the lac operator to inhibit transcription in E. coli. This inhibition can be relieved by adding lactose or isopropyl-β-D-thiogalactopyranoside (IPTG). lac repressor encoded by lacI
   2884..2902    +  promoter       T3 promoter: promoter for bacteriophage T3 RNA polymerase
   2921..3340    +  promoter       GAL1 promoter: S. cerevisiae GAL1; inducible promoter, regulated by Gal4
   3601..7470    +  CDS            Cas9 (fragment): Cas9 (Csn1) endonuclease from the Streptococcus pyogenes Type II CRISPR/Cas system generates RNA-guided double strand breaks in DNA
   7519..7766    +  terminator     CYC1 terminator: S. cerevisiae CYC1; transcription terminator for CYC1
   7785..7803    -  promoter       T7 promoter: promoter for bacteriophage T7 RNA polymerase
   7811..7966    +  CDS            lacZα (fragment): LacZα fragment of β-galactosidase; lacZ fragment
   7970..8398    +  rep_origin     f1 ori (sequence partly withheld): f1 bacteriophage origin of replication; arrow indicates direction of (+) strand synthesis
   8426..8477    -  misc_feature   bom (fragment): basis of mobility region from pBR322
   8528..9202    -  CDS            TRP1: phosphoribosylanthranilate isomerase, required for tryptophan biosynthesis; S. cerevisiae TRP1; yeast auxotrophic marker
   9203..9350    -  promoter       TRP1 promoter: S. cerevisiae TRP1
   9488..9537    -  misc_feature   bom (fragment): basis of mobility region from pBR322
