[The description below was written by a language model from this plasmid's Addgene catalogue record, the feature table of its GenBank file and pLannotate feature annotations shown in this document.]
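Description:
pPH3 is a yeast–E. coli shuttle plasmid of about 9.5 kb for galactose-inducible expression of a Cas9 nickase in Saccharomyces cerevisiae. It is built on the p414 backbone, a pRS-type centromeric vector. A CEN6/ARS element gives stable, low-copy maintenance in yeast, and the TRP1 gene under its own promoter allows selection in tryptophan auxotrophs. In bacteria the plasmid replicates from a high-copy ColE1/pUC-type origin and is selected with ampicillin through the β-lactamase gene. An f1 phage origin and remnants of the lacZα cloning region (lac promoter and operator, flanking T3 and T7 promoters, M13 primer sites) are carried over from the parental backbone.

The payload is a Streptococcus pyogenes Cas9 coding sequence, recorded as synthetic, carrying the D10A substitution and ending in a C-terminal SV40 nuclear localisation signal. It sits between the S. cerevisiae GAL1 promoter and the CYC1 terminator. The GAL1 promoter is regulated by Gal4, so expression is switched on by growth in galactose. D10A inactivates the RuvC nuclease domain, so the guide RNA-directed enzyme cuts only one DNA strand and produces a nick rather than a double-strand break. No guide RNA cassette is annotated, so a guide would have to be supplied from another construct.

The record states the purpose only as inducible nickase expression. The two feature tables, from the depositor's map and from the repository's sequencing result, differ slightly in length and coordinates but agree on the parts and their arrangement.
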