Addgene plasmid #166098: pPH3
Purpose: Gal inducible expression of D10A-Cas9 nickase
Depositing lab: Rebecca Burgess. Depositing organization: Stevenson University.
Backbone
  Vector backbone: p414
  Backbone manufacturer: Addgene 43804
  Vector type: Yeast Expression, CRISPR
  Selectable markers: TRP1
Growth in bacteria
  Bacterial resistance: Ampicillin, 100 μg/mL
  Growth temperature: 37°C
  Growth strain: DH5alpha
  Copy number: High Copy
Gene/Insert
  Gene/Insert name: Cas9-D10A
  Species: Synthetic; S pyogenes Cas9
  Mutation: spCas9-D10A
  Promoter: Gal-inducible
  Cloning method: Restriction Enzyme; 5′ cloning site Unknown (unknown if destroyed)
Terms and licenses: Academic/Nonprofit Terms; Industry Terms: Not Available to Industry
How to cite: pPH3 was a gift from Rebecca Burgess (Addgene plasmid # 166098 ; http://n2t.net/addgene:166098 ; RRID:Addgene_166098)
